>Addgene plasmid #149128 | pGBW-m4046538 | addgene full sequence | sequence record 296274 | Addgene NGS Result
GCGGCCGCCCCACACACCATAGCTTCAAAATGTTTCTACTCCTTTTTTACTCTTCCAGATTTTCTCGGAC
TCCGCGCATCGCCGTACCACTTCAAAACACCCAAGCACAGCATACTAAATTTCCCCTCTTTCTTCCTCTA
GGGTGTCGTTAATTACCCGTACTAAAGGTTTGGAAAAGAAAAAAGAGACCGCCTCGTTTCTTTTTCTTCG
TCGAAAAAGGCAATAAAAATTTTTATCACGTTTCTTTTTCTTGAAAATTTTTTTTTTTGATTTTTTTCTC
TTTCGATGACCTCCCATTGATATTTAAGTTAATAAACGGTCTTCAATTTCTCAAGTTTCAGTTTCATTTT
TCTTGTTCTATTACAACTTTTTTTACTTCTTGCTCATTAGAAAGAAAGCATAGCAATCTAATCTAAGTTT
TAATTACAAAATGTTTGTTTTTCTTGTTTTATTGCCACTAGTCTCTAGTCAGTGTGTTAATCTTACAACC
AGAACTCAATTACCCCCTGCATACACTAATTCTTTCACACGTGGTGTTTATTACCCTGACAAAGTTTTCA
GATCCTCAGTTTTACATTCAACTCAGGACTTGTTCTTACCTTTCTTTTCCAATGTTACTTGGTTCCATGC
TATACATGTCTCTGGGACCAATGGTACTAAGAGGTTTGATAACCCTGTCCTACCATTTAATGATGGTGTT
TATTTTGCTTCCACTGAGAAGTCTAACATAATAAGAGGCTGGATTTTTGGTACTACTTTAGATTCGAAGA
CCCAGTCCCTACTTATTGTTAATAACGCTACTAATGTTGTTATTAAAGTCTGTGAATTTCAATTTTGTAA
TGATCCATTTTTGGGTGTTTATTACCACAAAAACAACAAAAGTTGGATGGAAAGTGAGTTCAGAGTTTAT
TCTAGTGCGAATAATTGCACTTTTGAATATGTCTCTCAGCCTTTTCTTATGGACCTTGAAGGAAAACAGG
GTAATTTCAAAAATCTTAGGGAATTTGTGTTTAAGAATATTGATGGTTATTTTAAAATATATTCTAAGCA
CACGCCTATTAATTTAGTGCGTGATCTCCCTCAGGGTTTTTCGGCTTTAGAACCATTGGTAGATTTGCCA
ATAGGTATTAACATCACTAGGTTTCAAACTTTACTTGCTTTACATAGAAGTTATTTGACTCCTGGTGATT
CTTCTTCAGGTTGGACAGCTGGTGCTGCAGCTTATTATGTGGGTTATCTTCAACCTAGGACTTTTCTATT
AAAATATAATGAAAATGGAACCATTACAGATGCTGTAGACTGTGCACTTGACCCTCTCTCAGAAACAAAG
TGTACGTTGAAATCCTTCACTGTAGAAAAAGGAATCTATCAAACTTCTAACTTTAGAGTCCAACCAACAG
AATCTATTGTTAGATTTCCTAATATTACAAACTTGTGCCCTTTTGGTGAAGTTTTTAACGCCACCAGATT
TGCATCTGTTTATGCTTGGAACAGGAAGAGAATCAGCAACTGTGTTGCTGATTATTCTGTCCTATATAAT
TCCGCATCATTTTCCACTTTTAAGTGTTATGGAGTGTCTCCTACTAAATTAAATGATCTCTGCTTTACTA
ATGTCTATGCAGATTCATTTGTAATTAGAGGTGATGAAGTCAGACAAATCGCTCCAGGGCAAACTGGAAA
GATTGCTGATTATAATTATAAATTACCAGATGATTTTACAGGCTGCGTTATAGCTTGGAATTCTAACAAT
CTTGATTCTAAGGTTGGTGGTAATTATAATTACCTGTATAGATTGTTTAGGAAGTCTAATCTCAAACCTT
TTGAGAGAGATATTTCAACTGAAATCTATCAGGCCGGTAGCACACCTTGTAATGGTGTTGAAGGTTTTAA
TTGTTACTTTCCTTTACAATCATATGGTTTCCAACCCACTAATGGTGTTGGTTACCAACCATACAGAGTA
GTAGTACTTTCTTTTGAACTTCTACATGCACCAGCAACTGTTTGTGGACCTAAAAAGTCTACTAATTTGG
TTAAAAACAAATGTGTCAATTTCAACTTCAATGGTTTAACAGGCACAGGTGTTCTTACTGAGTCTAACAA
AAAGTTTCTGCCTTTCCAACAATTTGGCAGAGACATTGCTGACACTACTGATGCTGTCCGTGATCCACAG
ACACTTGAGATTCTTGACATTACACCATGTTCTTTTGGTGGTGTCAGTGTTATAACACCAGGAACAAATA
CTTCTAACCAGGTTGCTGTTCTTTATCAGGATGTTAACTGCACAGAAGTCCCTGTTGCTATTCATGCAGA
TCAACTTACTCCTACTTGGCGTGTTTATTCTACAGGTTCTAATGTTTTTCAAACACGTGCAGGCTGTTTA
ATAGGGGCTGAACATGTCAACAACTCATATGAGTGTGACATACCCATTGGTGCAGGTATATGCGCTAGTT
ATCAGACTCAGACTAATTCTCCTCGGCGGGCACGTAGTGTAGCTAGTCAATCCATCATTGCCTACACTAT
GTCACTTGGTGCAGAAAATTCAGTTGCTTACTCTAATAACTCTATTGCCATACCCACAAATTTTACTATT
AGTGTTACCACAGAAATTCTACCAGTGTCTATGACCAAGACATCAGTAGATTGTACAATGTACATTTGTG
GTGATTCAACTGAATGCAGCAATCTTTTGTTGCAATATGGCAGTTTTTGTACACAATTAAACCGTGCTTT
AACTGGAATAGCTGTTGAACAAGACAAAAACACCCAAGAAGTTTTTGCACAAGTCAAACAAATTTACAAA
ACACCACCAATTAAAGATTTTGGTGGTTTTAATTTTTCACAAATATTACCAGATCCATCAAAACCAAGCA
AGAGGTCATTTATTGAAGATCTACTTTTCAACAAAGTGACACTTGCAGATGCTGGCTTCATCAAACAATA
TGGTGATTGCCTTGGTGATATTGCTGCTAGAGACCTCATTTGTGCACAAAAGTTTAACGGCCTTACTGTT
TTGCCACCTTTGCTCACAGATGAAATGATTGCTCAATACACTTCTGCACTGTTAGCGGGTACAATCACTT
CTGGTTGGACCTTTGGTGCAGGTGCTGCATTACAAATACCATTTGCTATGCAAATGGCTTATAGGTTTAA
TGGTATTGGAGTTACACAGAATGTTCTCTATGAGAACCAAAAATTGATTGCCAACCAATTTAATAGTGCT
ATTGGCAAAATTCAAGACTCACTTTCTTCCACAGCAAGTGCACTTGGAAAACTTCAAGATGTGGTCAACC
AAAATGCACAAGCTTTAAACACGCTTGTTAAACAACTTAGCTCCAATTTTGGTGCAATTTCAAGTGTTTT
AAATGATATCCTTTCACGTCTTGACAAAGTTGAGGCTGAAGTGCAAATTGATAGGTTGATCACAGGCAGA
CTTCAAAGTTTGCAGACATATGTGACTCAACAATTAATTAGAGCTGCAGAAATCAGAGCTTCTGCTAATC
TTGCTGCTACTAAAATGTCAGAGTGTGTACTTGGACAATCAAAAAGAGTTGATTTTTGTGGAAAGGGCTA
TCATCTTATGTCCTTCCCTCAGTCAGCACCTCATGGTGTAGTCTTCTTGCATGTGACTTATGTCCCTGCA
CAAGAAAAGAACTTCACAACTGCTCCTGCCATTTGTCATGATGGAAAAGCACACTTTCCTCGTGAAGGTG
TCTTTGTTTCAAATGGCACACACTGGTTTGTAACACAAAGGAATTTTTATGAACCACAAATCATTACTAC
AGACAACACATTTGTGTCTGGTAACTGTGATGTTGTAATAGGAATTGTCAACAACACAGTTTATGATCCT
TTGCAACCTGAATTAGACTCATTCAAGGAGGAGTTAGATAAATATTTTAAGAATCATACATCACCAGATG
TTGATTTAGGTGACATCTCTGGCATTAATGCTTCAGTTGTAAACATTCAAAAAGAAATTGACCGCCTCAA
TGAGGTTGCCAAGAATTTAAATGAATCTCTCATCGATCTCCAAGAACTTGGAAAGTATGAGCAGTATATA
AAATGGCCATGGTACATTTGGCTAGGTTTTATAGCTGGCTTGATTGCCATAGTAATGGTGACAATTATGC
TTTGCTGTATGACCAGTTGCTGTAGTTGTCTCAAGGGCTGTTGTTCTTGTGGATCCTGCTGCAAATTTGA
TGAAGACGACTCTGAGCCAGTGCTCAAAGGAGTCAAATTACATTACACACTCGTGCCGAGAGGTTCTCAC
CATCATCACCATCATTAAACAGGCCCCTTTTCCTTTGTCGATATCATGTAATTAGTTATGTCACGCTTAC
ATTCACGCCCTCCTCCCACATCCGCTCTAACCGAAAAGGAAGGAGTTAGACAACCTGAAGTCTAGGTCCC
TATTTATTTTTTTTAATAGTTATGTTAGTATTAAGAACGTTATTTATATTTCAAATTTTTCTTTTTTTTC
TGTACAAAGCGGCCGCCGAACCACTAGTGCACTGCAGTACACGGTTTCCTTGAAATTTTTTTGATTCGGT
AATCTCCGAACAGAAGGAAGAACGAAGGAAGGAGCACAGACTTAGATTGGTATATATACGCATATGTAGT
GTTGAAGAAACATGAAATTGCCCAGTATTCTTAACCCAACTGCACAGAACAAAAACGTGCAGGAAACGAA
GATAAATCATGTCGAAAGCTACATATAAGGAACGTGCTGCTACTCATCCTAGTCCTGTTGCTGCCAAGCT
ATTTAATATCATGCACGAAAAGCAAACAAACTTGTGTGCTTCATTGGATGTTCGTACCACCAAGGAATTA
CTGGAGTTAGTTGAAGCATTAGGTCCCAAAATTTGTTTACTAAAAACACATGTGGATATCTTGACTGATT
TTTCCATGGAGGGCACAGTTAAGCCGCTAAAGGCATTATCCGCCAAGTACAATTTTTTACTCTTCGAGGA
CAGAAAATTTGCTGACATTGGTAATACAGTCAAATTGCAGTACTCTGCGGGTGTATACAGAATAGCAGAA
TGGGCAGACATTACGAATGCACACGGTGTGGTGGGCCCAGGTATTGTTAGCGGTTTGAAGCAGGCGGCAG
AAGAAGTAACAAAGGAACCTAGAGGCCTTTTGATGTTAGCAGAATTGTCATGCAAGGGCTCCCTATCTAC
TGGAGAATATACTAAGGGTACTGTTGACATTGCGAAGAGCGACAAAGATTTTGTTATCGGCTTTATTGCT
CAAAGAGACATGGGTGGAAGAGATGAAGGTTACGATTGGTTGATTATGACACCCGGTGTGGGTTTAGATG
ACAAGGGAGATGCATTGGGTCAACAGTATAGAACCGTGGATGATGTGGTTTCTACAGGATCTGACATTAT
TATTGTTGGAAGAGGACTATTTGCAAAGGGAAGGGATGCTAAGGTAGAGGGTGAACGTTACAGAAAAGCA
GGCTGGGAAGCATATTTGAGAAGATGCGGCCAGCAAAACTAAAAAACTGTATTATAAGTAAATGCATGTA
TACTAAACTCACAAATTAGAGCTTCAATTTAATTATATCAGTTATTACCCGAGTAACGAAGCATCTGTGC
TTCATTTTGTAGAACAAAAATGCAACGCGAGAGCGCTAATTTTTCAAACAAAGAATCTGAGCTGCATTTT
TACAGAACAGAAATGCAACGCGAAAGCGCTATTTTACCAACGAAGAATCTGTGCTTCATTTTTGTAAAAC
AAAAATGCAACGCGAGAGCGCTAATTTTTCAAACAAAGAATCTGAGCTGCATTTTTACAGAACAGAAATG
CAACGCGAGAGCGCTATTTTACCAACAAAGAATCTATACTTCTTTTTTGTTCTACAAAAATGCATCCCGA
GAGCGCTATTTTTCTAACAAAGCATCTTAGATTACTTTTTTTCTCCTTTGTGCGCTCTATAATGCAGTCT
CTTGATAACTTTTTGCACTGTAGGTCCGTTAAGGTTAGAAGAAGGCTACTTTGGTGTCTATTTTCTCTTC
CATAAAAAAAGCCTGACTCCACTTCCCGCGTTTACTGATTACTAGCGAAGCTGCGGGTGCATTTTTTCAA
GATAAAGGCATCCCCGATTATATTCTATACCGATGTGGATTGCGCATACTTTGTGAACAGAAAGTGATAG
CGTTGATGATTCTTCATTGGTCAGAAAATTATGAACGGTTTCTTCTATTTTGTCTCTATATACTACGTAT
AGGAAATGTTTACATTTTCGTATTGTTTTCGATTCACTCTATGAATAGTTCTTACTACAATTTTTTTGTC
TAAAGAGTAATACTAGAGATAAACATAAAAAATGTAGAGGTCGAGTTTAGATGCAAGTTCAAGGAGCGAA
AGGTGGATGGGTAGGTTATATAGGGATATAGCACAGAGATATATAGCAAAGAGATACTTTTGAGCAATGT
TTGTGGAAGCGGTATTCGCAATATTTTAGTAGCTCGTTACAGTCCGGTGCGTTTTTGGTTTTTTGAAAGT
GCGTCATCAGAGCGCTTTTGGTTTTCAAAAGCGCTCTGAAGTTCCTATACTTTCTAGCTAGAGAATAGGA
ACTTCCCGAGCGGCCGCGTGTTACAAGCTTGACTCCAGCGTAACTGGACTGCAATCAACTCACTGGCTCA
CCTTCACGGGTGGGCCTTTCTTCGGTAGAAAATCAAAGGATCTTCTTGAGATCCTTTTTTTCTGCGCGTA
ATCTGCTGCTTGCAAACAAAAAAACCACCGCTACCAGCGGTGGTTTGTTTGCCGGATCAAGAGCTACCAA
CTCTTTTTCCGAGGTAACTGGCTTCAGCAGAGCGCAGATACCAAATACTGTTCTTCTAGTGTAGCCGTAG
TTAGGCCACCACTTCAAGAACTCTGTAGCACCGCCTACATACCTCGCTCTGCTAATCCTGTTACCAGTGG
CTGCTGCCAGTGGCGATAAGTCGTGTCTTACCGGGTTGGACTCAAGACGATAGTTACCGGATAAGGCGCA
GCGGTCGGGCTGAACGGGGGGTTCGTGCACACAGCCCAGCTTGGAGCGAACGACCTACACCGAACTGAGA
TACCTACAGCGTGAGCTATGAGAAAGCGCCACGCTTCCCGAAGGGAGAAAGGCGGACAGGTATCCGGTAA
GCGGCAGGGTCGGAACAGGAGAGCGCACGAGGGAGCTTCCAGGGGTAAACGCCTGGTATCTTTATAGTCC
TGTCGGGTTTCGCCACCTCTGACTTGAGCATCGATTTTTGTGATGCTCGTCAGGGGGGCGGAGCCTATGG
AAAAACGCCAGCAACGCAGAAAGGCCCACCCGAAGGTGAGCCAGGTGATTACATTTGGGCCCTCATCAGA
GGTTTTCACCGTCATCACCGAAACGCGCGAGGCAGCTGCGGTAAAGCTCATCAGCGTGGTCGTGAAGCGA
TTCACAGATGTCTGCCTGTTCATCCGCGTCCAGCTCGTTGAGTTTCTCCAGAAGCGTTAATGTCTGGCTT
CTGATAAAGCGGGCCATGTTAAGGGCGGTTTTTTCCTGTTTGGTCACTTACCAATGCTTAATCAGTGAGG
CACCTATCTCAGCGATCTGTCTATTTCGTTCATCCATAGTTGCCTGACTCCCCGTCGTGTAGATAACTAC
GATGCGGGAGGGCTTACCATCTGGCCCCAGTGCTGCAATGATACCGCGAGACCCACGCTCACCGGCTCCA
GATTTATCAGCAATAAACCAGCCAGCCGGGAGGGCCGAGCGCAGAAGTGATCCTGCAACTTTATCCGCCT
CCATCCAGTCTATTAATTGTTGCCGGGAAGCTAGAGTAAGTAGTTCGCCAGTTAATAGTTTGCGCAACGT
TGTTGCCATTGCTACAGGCATCGTGGTGTCACGCTCGTCGTTTGGTATGGCTTCATTCAGCTCCGGTTCC
CAACGATCAAGGCGAGTTACATGATCCCCCATGTTGTGCAAAAAAGCGGTTAGCTCCTTCGGTCCTCCGA
TCGTTGCCAGAAGTAAGTTGGCCGCAGTGTTATCACTCATGGTTATGGCAGCACTGCATAATTCTCTTAC
TGTCATGCCATCCGTGAGATGCTTTTCTGTGACTGGTGAGTACTCAACCAAGTCATTCTGAGAATAGTGT
ATGCGGCGACCGAGTTGCTCTTGCCCGGCGTCAATACGGGATAATACCGCGCCACATAGCAGAACTTTAA
AAGTGCTCATCATTGGAAAACGTTCTTCGGGGCGTAAACTCTCAAGGATCTTACCGCTGTTGAGATCCAG
TTCGATGTAACCCACTCGTGCACCCAACTGATCTTCAGCATCTTTTACTTTCACCAGCGTTTCTGGGTGA
GCAAAAACAGGAAGGCAAAATGCCGCAAAAAAGGGAATAAGGGCGACACGGAAATGTTGAATACTCATTT
TAGCTTCCTTAGCTCCTGAAAATCTCGATAACTCAAAAAATACGCCCGGTAGTGATCTTATTTCATTATG
GTGAAAGTTGGAACCTCTTACGTGCCGATCAAGTCAAAAGCCTCCGGTCGGAGGCTTTTGACTTTCTGCT
ATGGAGGTCAGGTATGATTTAAATGGTCAGTTAGA
Features (pLannotate 1.2.2; 13 found; start..end, strand, type, name):
     10..417     +  promoter       TEF1 promoter: S. cerevisiae TEF1; promoter for EF-1α
    431..4249    +  CDS            S: SPIKE_SARS2 - Experimental evidence at protein level: Swiss-Prot protein existence level 1. [Spike glycoprotein]: May down-regulate host tetherin (BST2) by lysosomal degradation, thereby counteracting its antiviral activity. From Severe acute respiratory syndrome coronavirus 2 (2019-nCoV) (SARS-CoV-2).
   4314..4486    +  terminator     CYC1 terminator (fragment): S. cerevisiae CYC1; transcription terminator for CYC1
   4522..4698    +  promoter       URA3 promoter (fragment): S. cerevisiae URA3
   4699..5502    +  CDS            URA3: orotidine-5'-phosphate decarboxylase, required for uracil biosynthesis; S. cerevisiae URA3; yeast auxotrophic marker, counterselectable with 5-fluoroorotic acid (5-FOA)
   5585..6567    -  rep_origin     2μ ori: yeast 2μ plasmid origin of replication
   6645..6674    +  terminator     T3Te terminator: phage T3 early transcription terminator
   6696..7283    +  rep_origin     ori: high-copy-number ColE1/pMB1/pBR322/pUC origin of replication
   7295..7322    -  terminator     T7Te terminator: phage T7 early transcription terminator
   7346..7537    -  CDS            rop: Rop protein, which maintains plasmids at low copy number; rop
   7538..8398    -  CDS            AmpR: β-lactamase; bla; confers resistance to ampicillin, carbenicillin, and related antibiotics
   8399..8501    -  promoter       cat promoter: promoter of the E. coli cat gene encoding chloramphenicol acetyltransferase
   8502..8533    -  terminator     tonB terminator: bidirectional E. coli tonB-P14 transcription terminator
