[The description below was written by a language model from this plasmid's Addgene catalogue record and pLannotate feature annotations shown in this document.]
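Description:
pGBW-m4046538 is an episomal yeast expression plasmid, about 8.6 kb in the sequenced record, that carries the wild-type SARS-CoV-2 surface (Spike) glycoprotein coding sequence for production in Saccharomyces cerevisiae. It is a shuttle vector. In E. coli it replicates from a high-copy ColE1/pUC-type origin and is selected with ampicillin through a β-lactamase gene, which the annotation places downstream of a cat promoter. A short rop-like segment is annotated directly beside AmpR, although the catalogue lists the plasmid as high copy. Phage T3Te and T7Te terminators flank the bacterial origin, and a tonB terminator lies next to the resistance cassette, presumably to insulate these modules from transcriptional read-through. In yeast, the 2μ origin supports multicopy maintenance. The URA3 marker complements uracil auxotrophy and can be counterselected with 5-FOA.

In the expression cassette, the constitutive S. cerevisiae TEF1 promoter drives the full-length S open reading frame of roughly 3.8 kb, followed by a CYC1 terminator fragment. The catalogue entry describes a C-terminal thrombin-cleavable 6xHis tag supplied by the backbone, which would allow metal-affinity purification and later tag removal. The feature table does not annotate this tag separately. The insert was made by gene synthesis from the reference Spike protein sequence. Listing budding yeast alongside the virus as species may point to yeast codon adaptation, but the record does not say so. The depositor notes that the quality-control sequencing may not cover the whole plasmid. The stated purpose is yeast expression of Spike protein; the record gives no further applications.
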