Addgene plasmid #149128: pGBW-m4046538
Purpose: Yeast Expression plasmid for SARS-CoV-2 surface glycoprotein (Spike protein)
Depositing lab: Ginkgo Bioworks & Benjie Chen. Depositing organization: Ginkgo Bioworks.
Backbone
  Vector backbone: AmpR; 2u URA3
  Backbone size w/o insert (bp): 4078
  Vector type: Yeast Expression
  Selectable markers: URA3
Growth in bacteria
  Bacterial resistance: Ampicillin, 100 μg/mL
  Growth temperature: 37°C
  Growth strain: DH5alpha
  Copy number: High Copy
Gene/Insert
  Gene/Insert name: SARS-CoV-2 S (surface glycoprotein) (alt names: Spike protein; S protein)
  Species: S. cerevisiae (budding yeast); Severe acute respiratory syndrome coronavirus 2
  Insert size (bp): 3815
  Mutation: wt
  Entrez Gene: S (a.k.a. GU280_gp02, spike glycoprotein)
  Promoter: pTEF1
  Tag / fusion protein: Cleavable thrombin;6xHIS (C terminal on backbone)
  Cloning method: Unknown
Resource information
  A portion of this plasmid was derived from a plasmid made by: GinkgoBioworks
Depositor comments: NCBI Reference Sequence: YP_009724390.1. Created by gene synthesis with Not1 site. NGS used for QC was performed by Ginkgo and may not fully cover the entire plasmid.
How to cite: pGBW-m4046538 was a gift from Ginkgo Bioworks & Benjie Chen (Addgene plasmid # 149128 ; http://n2t.net/addgene:149128 ; RRID:Addgene_149128)
